Addgene plasmid #80043: pCMV-EPN-01*(ΔL2)
Purpose: Expression of YPxL L domain mutantd EPN-01*
Depositing lab: Wesley Sundquist. Depositing organization: University of Utah. Publication: Designed proteins induce the formation of nanocage-containing extracellular vesicles. Votteler J, Ogohara C, Yi S, Hsia Y, Nattermann U, Belnap DM, King NP, Sundquist WI. Nature. 2016 Dec 8;540(7632):292-295. doi: 10.1038/nature20607. Epub 2016 Nov 30. PubMed 27919066.
Backbone
  Vector backbone: pCMV(WT)
  Backbone manufacturer: ...
  Backbone size w/o insert (bp): 5478
  Total vector size (bp): 6305
  Vector type: Mammalian Expression
  Selectable markers: Neomycin (select with G418)
Growth in bacteria
  Bacterial resistance: Ampicillin, 100 μg/mL
  Growth temperature: 37°C
  Growth strain: DH5alpha
  Copy number: High Copy
Gene/Insert
  Gene/Insert name: EPN-01*(L33R)
  Species: Synthetic
  Insert size (bp): 849
  Mutation: YP37 in p6 mutated to AA
  Tag / fusion protein: Myc
Terms and licenses: Academic/Nonprofit Terms; Industry Terms: Not Available to Industry
How to cite: pCMV-EPN-01*(ΔL2) was a gift from Wesley Sundquist (Addgene plasmid # 80043 ; http://n2t.net/addgene:80043 ; RRID:Addgene_80043)
