[The description below was written by a language model from this plasmid's Addgene catalogue record and pLannotate feature annotations shown in this document.]
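Description:
pCMV-EPN-01*(ΔL2) is a 6.3 kb mammalian expression plasmid built on a pCMV(WT) backbone. It is propagated in E. coli from a high-copy ColE1/pUC-type origin under ampicillin selection (AmpR with its own bla promoter). For mammalian cells it carries a neomycin phosphotransferase gene driven by the SV40 enhancer/early promoter and terminated by an SV40 polyadenylation signal, which allows G418 selection of stable transfectants. An f1 origin and remnants of lac regulatory sequences, a ble fragment and a pBR322 bom fragment are also annotated as backbone carry-over.

The payload is an 849 bp synthetic open reading frame listed as EPN-01*(L33R), expressed from the human CMV immediate-early enhancer and promoter and terminated by the bovine growth hormone polyadenylation signal. A T7 promoter lies just upstream of the insert. The automated annotation recognises only one part of the coding region, a segment matching the p6 domain of HIV-1 Gag, which recruits host budding factors such as TSG101 and ALIX (PDCD6IP/AIP1). The rest of the designed protein is not annotated. A Myc tag is recorded, but its position is not stated and it does not appear in the feature table. In this variant the tyrosine-proline pair at the position recorded as YP37 in p6 is changed to alanines, disrupting the YPxL late (L) domain motif, hence the ΔL2 designation.

The associated publication concerns designed proteins that induce the release of nanocage-containing extracellular vesicles. Within that work, this plasmid would serve as a late-domain mutant for testing how much the YPxL motif contributes to vesicle release compared with the parental EPN-01* construct.
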