Features (pLannotate 1.2.2; 20 found; start..end, strand, type, name):
     28..80      -  misc_feature   bom (fragment): basis of mobility region from pBR322
    235..614     +  enhancer       CMV enhancer: human cytomegalovirus immediate early enhancer
    615..818     +  promoter       CMV promoter: human cytomegalovirus (CMV) immediate early promoter
    814..847     +  LTR            5' LTR (truncated) (fragment): truncated 5' long terminal repeat (LTR) from HIV-1
    863..881     +  promoter       T7 promoter: promoter for bacteriophage T7 RNA polymerase
   1642..1797    +  CDS            gag (fragment): GAG_HV1H2 - Experimental evidence at protein level: Swiss-Prot protein existence level 1. [p6-gag]: Plays a role in budding of the assembled particle by interacting with the host class E VPS proteins TSG101 and PDCD6IP/AIP1. From Human immunodeficiency virus type 1 group M subtype B (isolate HXB2) (HIV-1).
   1902..2126    +  polyA_signal   bGH poly(A) signal: bovine growth hormone polyadenylation signal
   2130..2151    +  promoter       SV40 promoter (fragment): SV40 enhancer and early promoter
   2172..2600    +  rep_origin     f1 ori (sequence partly withheld): f1 bacteriophage origin of replication; arrow indicates direction of (+) strand synthesis
   2614..2943    +  promoter       SV40 promoter: SV40 enhancer and early promoter
   3010..3801    +  CDS            neo: KKA2_KLEPN - Also known as kan, nptII. Experimental evidence at protein level: Swiss-Prot protein existence level 1. Resistance to kanamycin, neomycin, paromomycin, ribostamycin, butirosin and gentamicin B. From Klebsiella pneumoniae.
   3825..3983    +  CDS            ble (fragment): BLE_KLEPN - Experimental evidence at protein level: Swiss-Prot protein existence level 1. Binding protein with a strong affinity to the bleomycin family of antibiotics. Binds to CL990; an antimitotic-antibiotic compound. From Klebsiella pneumoniae.
   3978..4099    +  polyA_signal   SV40 poly(A) signal: SV40 polyadenylation signal
   4172..4188    -  protein_bind   lac operator: The lac repressor binds to the lac operator to inhibit transcription in E. coli. This inhibition can be relieved by adding lactose or isopropyl-β-D-thiogalactopyranoside (IPTG). lac repressor encoded by lacI
   4196..4226    -  promoter       lac promoter: promoter for the E. coli lac operon
   4241..4262    -  protein_bind   CAP binding site: CAP binding activates transcription in the presence of cAMP. E. coli catabolite activator protein
   4275..4367    -  CDS            lacI (fragment): lac repressor; lacI; The lac repressor binds to the lac operator to inhibit transcription in E. coli. This inhibition can be relieved by adding lactose or isopropyl-β-D-thiogalactopyranoside (IPTG).
   4550..5138    -  rep_origin     ori: high-copy-number ColE1/pMB1/pBR322/pUC origin of replication
   5309..6169    -  CDS            AmpR: β-lactamase; bla; confers resistance to ampicillin, carbenicillin, and related antibiotics
   6170..6274    -  promoter       AmpR promoter: bla
>Addgene plasmid #80043 | pCMV-EPN-01*(ΔL2) | depositor full sequence | sequence record 150313 | pCMV-EPN-01*(ΔL2) sequence 6305 bps
GACGGATCGGGAGATCTCCCGATCCCCTATGGTGCACTCTCAGTACAATCTGCTCTGATGCCGCATAGTT
AAGCCAGTATCTGCTCCCTGCTTGTGTGTTGGAGGTCGCTGAGTAGTGCGCGAGCAAAATTTAAGCTACA
ACAAGGCAAGGCTTGACCGACAATTGCATGAAGAATCTGCTTAGGGTTAGGCGTTTTGCGCTGCTTCGCG
ATGTACGGGCCAGATATACGCGTTGACATTGATTATTGACTAGTTATTAATAGTAATCAATTACGGGGTC
ATTAGTTCATAGCCCATATATGGAGTTCCGCGTTACATAACTTACGGTAAATGGCCCGCCTGGCTGACCG
CCCAACGACCCCCGCCCATTGACGTCAATAATGACGTATGTTCCCATAGTAACGCCAATAGGGACTTTCC
ATTGACGTCAATGGGTGGAGTATTTACGGTAAACTGCCCACTTGGCAGTACATCAAGTGTATCATATGCC
AAGTACGCCCCCTATTGACGTCAATGACGGTAAATGGCCCGCCTGGCATTATGCCCAGTACATGACCTTA
TGGGACTTTCCTACTTGGCAGTACATCTACGTATTAGTCATCGCTATTACCATGGTGATGCGGTTTTGGC
AGTACATCAATGGGCGTGGATAGCGGTTTGACTCACGGGGATTTCCAAGTCTCCACCCCATTGACGTCAA
TGGGAGTTTGTTTTGGCACCAAAATCAACGGGACTTTCCAAAATGTCGTAACAACTCCGCCCCATTGACG
CAAATGGGCGGTAGGCGTGTACGGTGGGAGGTCTATATAAGCAGAGCTCTCTGGCTAACTAGAGAACCCA
CTGCTTACTGGCTTATCGAAATTAATACGACTCACTATAGGGAGACCCAAGCTGGCTAGCGTTTAAACGG
GCCCTCTAGAATTATCGATCCGGAGGTACCCGGGCGGCCGCATGGGTGCGCGTGCGTCTGGTTCTAAATC
TGGCTCCGGCTCTGACTCTGGTAGCAAAATGGAAGAGCTGTTCAAGAAACACAAGATCGTTGCCGTGCTG
CGTGCCAATAGTGTGGAAGAAGCGAAAAAGAAAGCGCTGGCGGTTTTCCTGGGCGGCGTTCATCTGATTG
AAATTACCTTTACCGTGCCGGATGCGGATACCGTGATTAAGGAACTGAGCTTTCTGAAGGAAATGGGCGC
GATTATTGGTGCGGGCACCGTGACCAGCGTGGAGCAGTGCCGTAAAGCGGTGGAAAGTGGCGCCGAATTC
ATTGTGAGTCCGCACCTGGACGAGGAAATTAGCCAATTTTGCAAGGAGAAGGGTGTGTTCTATATGCCAG
GCGTTATGACCCCGACCGAACTGGTGAAAGCCATGAAACTGGGCCATACCATCTTAAAACTGTTTCCGGG
TGAGGTGGTGGGTCCGCAGTTTGTTAAAGCGATGAAAGGTCCGTTTCCGAATGTGAAATTTGTGCCAACC
GGCGGTGTTAATCTGGACAATGTGTGCGAATGGTTCAAAGCGGGCGTGCTGGCCGTGGGCGTGGGCAGCG
CGTTAGTGAAAGGCACCCCGGTGGAAGTGGCGGAAAAGGCCAAGGCGTTCGTTGAGAAGATTCGTGGCTG
CACCGAACAGAAACTGATTAGCGAAGAAGATCTGCAGTCTCGTCCGGAACCGACCGCACCGCCGGAAGAA
TCTTTCCGTTCTGGTGTTGAAACCACCACGCCACCGCAAAAACAGGAGCCGATCGACAAAGAACTGGCCG
CGCTGACCTCTCTGCGTTCTCTGTTCGGTAACGACCCGTCTTCTCAGTGACTCGAGAAGCTTGCTAGCAG
ATCTTTTTCCCTCTGCCAAAAATTATGGGGACATCATGAAGCCCCTTGAGCACTTAAGTTTAAACCGCTG
ATCAGCCTCGACTGTGCCTTCTAGTTGCCAGCCATCTGTTGTTTGCCCCTCCCCCGTGCCTTCCTTGACC
CTGGAAGGTGCCACTCCCACTGTCCTTTCCTAATAAAATGAGGAAATTGCATCGCATTGTCTGAGTAGGT
GTCATTCTATTCTGGGGGGTGGGGTGGGGCAGGACAGCAAGGGGGAGGATTGGGAAGACAATAGCAGGCA
TGCTGGGGATGCGGTGGGCTCTATGGCTTCTGAGGCGGAAAGAACCAGCTGGGGCTCTAGGGGGTATCCC
C
[124 nt withheld, positions 2172-2295]
C
[91 nt withheld, positions 2297-2387]
A
[49 nt withheld, positions 2389-2437]
CCTTTGACGTTGGAGTCCACGTTCTTT
[37 nt withheld, positions 2465-2501]
ACCCTATCTCGGTCTATTCTTTTGATTTATAAGGGATTTTGCCGATTTCGGCCTATTGGTTAAAAAATGA
GCTGATTTAACAAAAATTTAACGCGAATTAATTCTGTGGAATGTGTGTCAGTTAGGGTGTGGAAAGTCCC
CAGGCTCCCCAGCAGGCAGAAGTATGCAAAGCATGCATCTCAATTAGTCAGCAACCAGGTGTGGAAAGTC
CCCAGGCTCCCCAGCAGGCAGAAGTATGCAAAGCATGCATCTCAATTAGTCAGCAACCATAGTCCCGCCC
CTAACTCCGCCCATCCCGCCCCTAACTCCGCCCAGTTCCGCCCATTCTCCGCCCCATGGCTGACTAATTT
TTTTTATTTATGCAGAGGCCGAGGCCGCCTCTGCCTCTGAGCTATTCCAGAAGTAGTGAGGAGGCTTTTT
TGGAGGCCTAGGCTTTTGCAAAAAGCTCCCGGGAGCTTGTATATCCATTTTCGGATCTGATCAAGAGACA
GGATGAGGATCGTTTCGCATGATTGAACAAGATGGATTGCACGCAGGTTCTCCGGCCGCTTGGGTGGAGA
GGCTATTCGGCTATGACTGGGCACAACAGACAATCGGCTGCTCTGATGCCGCCGTGTTCCGGCTGTCAGC
GCAGGGGCGCCCGGTTCTTTTTGTCAAGACCGACCTGTCCGGTGCCCTGAATGAACTGCAGGACGAGGCA
GCGCGGCTATCGTGGCTGGCCACGACGGGCGTTCCTTGCGCAGCTGTGCTCGACGTTGTCACTGAAGCGG
GAAGGGACTGGCTGCTATTGGGCGAAGTGCCGGGGCAGGATCTCCTGTCATCTCACCTTGCTCCTGCCGA
GAAAGTATCCATCATGGCTGATGCAATGCGGCGGCTGCATACGCTTGATCCGGCTACCTGCCCATTCGAC
CACCAAGCGAAACATCGCATCGAGCGAGCACGTACTCGGATGGAAGCCGGTCTTGTCGATCAGGATGATC
TGGACGAAGAGCATCAGGGGCTCGCGCCAGCCGAACTGTTCGCCAGGCTCAAGGCGCGCATGCCCGACGG
CGAGGATCTCGTCGTGACCCATGGCGATGCCTGCTTGCCGAATATCATGGTGGAAAATGGCCGCTTTTCT
GGATTCATCGACTGTGGCCGGCTGGGTGTGGCGGACCGCTATCAGGACATAGCGTTGGCTACCCGTGATA
TTGCTGAAGAGCTTGGCGGCGAATGGGCTGACCGCTTCCTCGTGCTTTACGGTATCGCCGCTCCCGATTC
GCAGCGCATCGCCTTCTATCGCCTTCTTGACGAGTTCTTCTGAGCGGGACTCTGGGGTTCGAAATGACCG
ACCAAGCGACGCCCAACCTGCCATCACGAGATTTCGATTCCACCGCCGCCTTCTATGAAAGGTTGGGCTT
CGGAATCGTTTTCCGGGACGCCGGCTGGATGATCCTCCAGCGCGGGGATCTCATGCTGGAGTTCTTCGCC
CACCCCAACTTGTTTATTGCAGCTTATAATGGTTACAAATAAAGCAATAGCATCACAAATTTCACAAATA
AAGCATTTTTTTCACTGCATTCTAGTTGTGGTTTGTCCAAACTCATCAATGTATCTTATCATGTCTGTAT
ACCGTCGACCTCTAGCTAGAGCTTGGCGTAATCATGGTCATAGCTGTTTCCTGTGTGAAATTGTTATCCG
CTCACAATTCCACACAACATACGAGCCGGAAGCATAAAGTGTAAAGCCTGGGGTGCCTAATGAGTGAGCT
AACTCACATTAATTGCGTTGCGCTCACTGCCCGCTTTCCAGTCGGGAAACCTGTCGTGCCAGCTGCATTA
ATGAATCGGCCAACGCGCGGGGAGAGGCGGTTTGCGTATTGGGCGCTCTTCCGCTTCCTCGCTCACTGAC
TCGCTGCGCTCGGTCGTTCGGCTGCGGCGAGCGGTATCAGCTCACTCAAAGGCGGTAATACGGTTATCCA
CAGAATCAGGGGATAACGCAGGAAAGAACATGTGAGCAAAAGGCCAGCAAAAGGCCAGGAACCGTAAAAA
GGCCGCGTTGCTGGCGTTTTTCCATAGGCTCCGCCCCCCTGACGAGCATCACAAAAATCGACGCTCAAGT
CAGAGGTGGCGAAACCCGACAGGACTATAAAGATACCAGGCGTTTCCCCCTGGAAGCTCCCTCGTGCGCT
CTCCTGTTCCGACCCTGCCGCTTACCGGATACCTGTCCGCCTTTCTCCCTTCGGGAAGCGTGGCGCTTTC
TCATAGCTCACGCTGTAGGTATCTCAGTTCGGTGTAGGTCGTTCGCTCCAAGCTGGGCTGTGTGCACGAA
CCCCCCGTTCAGCCCGACCGCTGCGCCTTATCCGGTAACTATCGTCTTGAGTCCAACCCGGTAAGACACG
ACTTATCGCCACTGGCAGCAGCCACTGGTAACAGGATTAGCAGAGCGAGGTATGTAGGCGGTGCTACAGA
GTTCTTGAAGTGGTGGCCTAACTACGGCTACACTAGAAGAACAGTATTTGGTATCTGCGCTCTGCTGAAG
CCAGTTACCTTCGGAAAAAGAGTTGGTAGCTCTTGATCCGGCAAACAAACCACCGCTGGTAGCGGTGGTT
TTTTTGTTTGCAAGCAGCAGATTACGCGCAGAAAAAAAGGATCTCAAGAAGATCCTTTGATCTTTTCTAC
GGGGTCTGACGCTCAGTGGAACGAAAACTCACGTTAAGGGATTTTGGTCATGAGATTATCAAAAAGGATC
TTCACCTAGATCCTTTTAAATTAAAAATGAAGTTTTAAATCAATCTAAAGTATATATGAGTAAACTTGGT
CTGACAGTTACCAATGCTTAATCAGTGAGGCACCTATCTCAGCGATCTGTCTATTTCGTTCATCCATAGT
TGCCTGACTCCCCGTCGTGTAGATAACTACGATACGGGAGGGCTTACCATCTGGCCCCAGTGCTGCAATG
ATACCGCGAGACCCACGCTCACCGGCTCCAGATTTATCAGCAATAAACCAGCCAGCCGGAAGGGCCGAGC
GCAGAAGTGGTCCTGCAACTTTATCCGCCTCCATCCAGTCTATTAATTGTTGCCGGGAAGCTAGAGTAAG
TAGTTCGCCAGTTAATAGTTTGCGCAACGTTGTTGCCATTGCTACAGGCATCGTGGTGTCACGCTCGTCG
TTTGGTATGGCTTCATTCAGCTCCGGTTCCCAACGATCAAGGCGAGTTACATGATCCCCCATGTTGTGCA
AAAAAGCGGTTAGCTCCTTCGGTCCTCCGATCGTTGTCAGAAGTAAGTTGGCCGCAGTGTTATCACTCAT
GGTTATGGCAGCACTGCATAATTCTCTTACTGTCATGCCATCCGTAAGATGCTTTTCTGTGACTGGTGAG
TACTCAACCAAGTCATTCTGAGAATAGTGTATGCGGCGACCGAGTTGCTCTTGCCCGGCGTCAATACGGG
ATAATACCGCGCCACATAGCAGAACTTTAAAAGTGCTCATCATTGGAAAACGTTCTTCGGGGCGAAAACT
CTCAAGGATCTTACCGCTGTTGAGATCCAGTTCGATGTAACCCACTCGTGCACCCAACTGATCTTCAGCA
TCTTTTACTTTCACCAGCGTTTCTGGGTGAGCAAAAACAGGAAGGCAAAATGCCGCAAAAAAGGGAATAA
GGGCGACACGGAAATGTTGAATACTCATACTCTTCCTTTTTCAATATTATTGAAGCATTTATCAGGGTTA
TTGTCTCATGAGCGGATACATATTTGAATGTATTTAGAAAAATAAACAAATAGGGGTTCCGCGCACATTT
CCCCGAAAAGTGCCACCTGACGTC
