>Addgene plasmid #80043 | pCMV-EPN-01*(ΔL2) | addgene partial sequence | sequence record 157751 | T7 5'-TAATACGACTCACTATAGGG-3'
ATTATCGATCCGGAGGTACCCGGGCGGCCGCATGGGTGCGCGTGCGTCTGGTTCTAAATCTGGCTCCGGC
TCTGACTCTGGTAGCAAAATGGAAGAGCTGTTCAAGAAACACAAGATCGTTGCCGTGCTGCGTGCCAATA
GTGTGGAAGAAGCGAAAAAGAAAGCGCTGGCGGTTTTCCTGGGCGGCGTTCATCTGATTGAAATTACCTT
TACCGTGCCGGATGCGGATACCGTGATTAAGGAACTGAGCTTTCTGAAGGAAATGGGCGCGATTATTGGT
GCGGGCACCGTGACCAGCGTGGAGCAGTGCCGTAAAGCGGTGGAAAGTGGCGCCGAATTCATTGTGAGTC
CGCACCTGGACGAGGAAATTAGCCAATTTTGCAAGGAGAAGGGTGTGTTCTATATGCCAGGCGTTATGAC
CCCGACCGAACTGGTGAAAGCCATGAAACTGGGCCATACCATCTTAAAACTGTTTCCGGGTGAGGTGGTG
GGTCCGCAGTTTGTTAAAGCGATGAAAGGTCCGTTTCCGAATGTGAAATTTGTGCCAACCGGCGGTGTTA
ATCTGGACAATGTGTGCGAATGGTTCAAAGCGGGCGTGCTGGCCGTGGGCGTGGGCAGCGCGTTAGTGAA
AGGCACCCCGGTGGAAGTGGCGGAAAAGGCCAAGGCGTTCGTTGAGAAGATTCGTGGCTGCACCGAACAG
AAACTGATTAGCGAAGAAGATCTGCAGTCTCGTCCGGAACCGACCGCACCGCCGGAAGAATCTTTCCGTT
CTGGTGTTGAAACCACCACGCCACCGCAAA
