>Addgene plasmid #80043 | pCMV-EPN-01*(ΔL2) | addgene partial sequence | sequence record 157752 | BGH-rev 5'-TAGAAGGCACAGTCGAGG-3'
GGGGCTTCATGATGTCCCCATAATTTTTGGCAGAGGGAAAAAGATCTGCTAGCAAGCTTCTCGAGTCACT
GAGAAGACGGGTCGTTACCGAACAGAGAACGCAGAGAGGTCAGCGCGGCCAGTTCTTTGTCGATCGGCTC
CTGTTTTTGCGGTGGCGTGGTGGTTTCAACACCAGAACGGAAAGATTCTTCCGGCGGTGCGGTCGGTTCC
GGACGAGACTGCAGATCTTCTTCGCTAATCAGTTTCTGTTCGGTGCAGCCACGAATCTTCTCAACGAACG
CCTTGGCCTTTTCCGCCACTTCCACCGGGGTGCCTTTCACTAACGCGCTGCCCACGCCCACGGCCAGCAC
GCCCGCTTTGAACCATTCGCACACATTGTCCAGATTAACACCGCCGGTTGGCACAAATTTCACATTCGGA
AACGGACCTTTCATCGCTTTAACAAACTGCGGACCCACCACCTCACCCGGAAACAGTTTTAAGATGGTAT
GGCCCAGTTTCATGGCTTTCACCAGTTCGGTCGGGGTCATAACGCCTGGCATATAGAACACACCCTTCTC
CTTGCAAAATTGGCTAATTTCCTCGTCCAGGTGCGGACTCACAATGAATTCGGCGCCACTTTCCACCGCT
TTACGGCACTGCTCCACGCTGGTCACGGTGCCCGCACCAATAATCGCGCCCATTTCCTTCAGAAAGCTCA
GTTCCTTAATCACGGTATCCGCATCCGGCACGGTAAAGGTAATTTCAATCAGATGAACGCCGCCCAGGAA
AACCGCCAGCGCTTTCTTTTTCGCTTCTTCCACACTATTGGCACGCAGCACGGCAACGATCTTGTGTTTC
TTGAACAGCTCTTCCATTTTGCTACCAGAGTCAGAGCCGGAGC
